Addgene plasmid #133143: pOPS0502
Purpose: Reporter plasmid with a 12-nucleotide specific "barcode" sequence. This plasmid is not available as an individual bacterial stab, but can be requested as part of the Plasmid-ID Kit (Kit #1000000168 ).
Depositing lab: Philip Poole. Depositing organization: University of Oxford. Publication: Optimizing Rhizobium-legume symbioses by simultaneous measurement of rhizobial competitiveness and N2 fixation in nodules. Mendoza-Suarez MA, Geddes BA, Sanchez-Canizares C, Ramirez-Gonzalez RH, Kirchhelle C, Jorrin B, Poole PS. Proc Natl Acad Sci U S A. 2020 May 5;117(18):9822-9831. doi: 10.1073/pnas.1921225117. Epub 2020 Apr 21. PubMed 32317381.
Backbone
  Vector backbone: pOGG026 (Addgene ID 113992)
  Vector type: Bacterial Expression
Growth in bacteria
  Bacterial resistance: Kanamycin, 50 μg/mL
  Growth temperature: 37°C
  Growth strain: ST18 (S17 delta pir delta hemA)
  Copy number: Low Copy
Gene/Insert
  Gene/Insert name: PU module (PsNifH from pOGG043), SC module (sfGFP from pOGG037), and T module (AATTGTGTCGGA and universal primer binding site)
  Species: Synthetic
  Mutation: Domesticated for Golden Gate cloning
  Cloning method: Unknown
Terms and licenses: Academic/Nonprofit Terms; Industry Terms: Not Available to Industry
Depositor comments: The only difference is the sequence: AATTGTGTCGGA . Please note that this plasmid may require a unique bacterial strain, so make sure to confirm that you can also obtain the appropriate growth strain. Please contact us or contact our distributors if you have any questions. This plasmid is not available as an individual bacterial stab, but can be requested as part of the Plasmid-ID Kit (Kit #1000000168 ).
How to cite: pOPS0502 was a gift from Philip Poole (Addgene plasmid # 133143)
