[The description below was written by a language model from this plasmid's Addgene catalogue record and the feature table of its GenBank file.]
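Description:
pOPS0502 is a 7,030 bp low-copy bacterial reporter plasmid built on the pOGG026 backbone. It is one member of a set of "Plasmid-ID" constructs that differ from one another only in a unique 12-nucleotide barcode. The backbone carries an IncP-type replication system, with oriV and the trfA gene, whose product binds and activates that origin. It also carries an incP oriT, so the plasmid can be mobilised by conjugation from a donor strain that supplies the transfer functions. This fits the recorded propagation host, ST18, a hemA-deficient S17 lambda pir derivative. Selection is by kanamycin through an aminoglycoside phosphotransferase gene (KanR).

The payload was assembled by Golden Gate cloning from three domesticated modules. The promoter module, PsNifH, is taken from pOGG043, and the coding module is superfolder GFP from pOGG037. The terminator module contains the plasmid-specific barcode together with a universal primer binding site. The feature table annotates the sfGFP coding sequence and the flanking lambda t0 and rrnB T1 transcription terminators. It does not annotate the nifH promoter or the barcode, and a stretch of roughly 2.5 kb between oriV and the rrnB terminator carries no annotation, so the table describes the construct only partially.

A nifH promoter would be expected to link GFP fluorescence to expression of nitrogen-fixation genes. The barcode and common primer site would allow individual tagged strains to be identified by amplification and sequencing. The associated publication concerns simultaneous measurement of rhizobial competitiveness and N2 fixation in legume nodules, which matches this design.
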