LOCUS       Exported 7030 bp ds-DNA circular SYN 13-MAY-2021
DEFINITION  Reporter plasmid with a 12-nucleotide specific ""barcode"" sequence.
            This plasmid is not available as an individual bacterial stab, but
            can be requested as part of the Plasmid-ID Kit (Kit #1000000168 )..
ACCESSION   .
VERSION     .
KEYWORDS    pOPS0502
SOURCE      synthetic DNA construct
  ORGANISM  synthetic DNA construct
REFERENCE   1 (bases 1 to 7030)
  AUTHORS   Mendoza-Suarez MA, Geddes BA, Sanchez-Canizares C, Ramirez-Gonzalez
            RH, Kirchhelle C, Jorrin B, Poole PS
  TITLE     Optimizing Rhizobium-legume symbioses by simultaneous measurement of
            rhizobial competitiveness and N2 fixation in nodules.
  JOURNAL   Proc Natl Acad Sci U S A. 2020 May 5;117(18):9822-9831. doi:
            10.1073/pnas.1921225117. Epub 2020 Apr 21.
  PUBMED    32317381
REFERENCE   2 (bases 1 to 7030)
  AUTHORS   .
  TITLE     Direct Submission
  JOURNAL   Exported May 13, 2021 from SnapGene Server 1.1.58
            http://www.snapgene.com
FEATURES             Location/Qualifiers
     source          1..7030
                     /organism="synthetic DNA construct"
                     /mol_type="other DNA"
     terminator      9..103
                     /label=lambda t0 terminator
                     /note="transcription terminator from phage lambda"
     primer_bind     complement(202..221)
                     /label=pENTR-R
                     /note="pENTR vectors, reverse primer"
     CDS             213..1028
                     /codon_start=1
                     /product="aminoglycoside phosphotransferase"
                     /label=KanR
                     /note="confers resistance to kanamycin in bacteria or G418
                     (Geneticin(R)) in eukaryotes"
                     /translation="MSHIQRETSCSRPRLNSNMDADLYGYKWARDNVGQSGATIYRLYG
                     KPDAPELFLKHGKGSVANDVTDEMVRLNWLTEFMPLPTIKHFIRTPDDAWLLTTAIPGK
                     TAFQVLEEYPDSGENIVDALAVFLRRLHSIPVCNCPFNSDRVFRLAQAQSRMNNGLVDA
                     SDFDDERNGWPVEQVWKEMHKLLPFSPDSVVTHGDFSLDNLIFDEGKLIGCIDVGRVGI
                     ADRYQDLAILWNCLGEFSPSLQKRLFQKYGIDNPDMNKLQFHLMLDEFF"
     oriT            1179..1287
                     /note="incP origin of transfer"
     CDS             complement(1348..2496)
                     /codon_start=1
                     /product="trans-acting replication protein that binds to
                     and activates oriV"
                     /label=trfA
                     /translation="MNRTFDRKAYRQELIDAGFSAEDAETIASRTVMRAPRETFQSVGS
                     IVQQATAKIERDSVQLAPPALPAPSAAVERSRRLEQEAAGLAKSMTIDTRGTMTTKKRK
                     TAGEDLAKQVSEAKQAALLKHTKQQIKEMQLSLFDIAPWPDTMRAMPNDTARSALFTTR
                     NKKIPREALQNKVIFHVNKDVKITYTGVELRADDDELVWQQVLEYAKRTPIGEPITFTF
                     YELCQDLGWSINGRYYTKAEECLSRLQATAMGFTSDRVGHLESVSLLHRFRVLDRGKKT
                     SRCQVLIDEEIVVLFAGDHYTKFIWEKYRKLSPTARRMFDYFSSHREPYPLKLETFRLM
                     CGSDSTRVKKWREQVGEACEELRGSGLVEHAWVNDDLVHCKR"
     rep_origin      2889..3420
                     /label=oriV
                     /note="incP origin of replication"
     terminator      5942..6028
                     /gene="Escherichia coli rrnB"
                     /label=rrnB T1 terminator
                     /note="transcription terminator T1 from the E. coli rrnB
                     gene"
     CDS             6275..6988
                     /codon_start=1
                     /product="GFP variant that folds robustly even when fused
                     to poorly folded proteins (Pedelacq et al., 2006)"
                     /label=superfolder GFP
                     /translation="MRKGEELFTGVVPILVELDGDVNGHKFSVRGEGEGDATNGKLTLK
                     FICTTGKLPVPWPTLVTTLTYGVQCFARYPDHMKQHDFFKSAMPEGYVQERTISFKDDG
                     TYKTRAEVKFEGDTLVNRIELKGIDFKEDGNILGHKLEYNFNSHNVYITADKQKNGIKA
                     NFKIRHNVEDGSVQLADHYQQNTPIGDGPVLLPDNHYLSTQSVLSKDPNEKRDHMVLLE
                     FVTAAGITHGMDELYK"
     primer_bind     complement(7008..7030)
                     /label=M13/pUC Forward
                     /note="In lacZ gene"
ORIGIN
        1 cgctcttgga ctcctgttga tagatccagt aatgacctca gaactccatc tggatttgtt
       61 cagaacgctc ggttgccgcc gggcgttttt tattggtgag aatccaggca attgtgtctc
      121 aaaatctctg atgttacatt gcacaagata aaaatatatc atcatgaaca ataaaactgt
      181 ctgcttacat aaacagtaat acaaggggtg ttatgagcca tattcagcgt gaaacgagct
      241 gtagccgtcc gcgtctgaac agcaacatgg atgcggatct gtatggctat aaatgggcgc
      301 gtgataacgt gggtcagagc ggcgcgacca tttatcgtct gtatggcaaa ccggatgcgc
      361 cggaactgtt tctgaaacat ggcaaaggca gcgtggcgaa cgatgtgacc gatgaaatgg
      421 tgcgtctgaa ctggctgacc gaatttatgc cgctgccgac cattaaacat tttattcgca
      481 ccccggatga tgcgtggctg ctgaccaccg cgattccggg caaaaccgcg tttcaggtgc
      541 tggaagaata tccggatagc ggcgaaaaca ttgtggatgc gctggccgtg tttctgcgtc
      601 gtctgcatag cattccggtg tgcaactgcc cgtttaacag cgatcgtgtg tttcgtctgg
      661 cccaggcgca gagccgtatg aacaacggcc tggtggatgc gagcgatttt gatgatgaac
      721 gtaacggctg gccggtggaa caggtgtgga aagaaatgca taaactgctg ccgtttagcc
      781 cggatagcgt ggtgacccac ggcgatttta gcctggataa cctgattttc gatgaaggca
      841 aactgattgg ctgcattgat gtgggccgtg tgggcattgc ggatcgttat caggatctgg
      901 ccattctgtg gaactgcctg ggcgaattta gcccgagcct gcaaaaacgt ctgtttcaga
      961 aatatggcat tgataatccg gatatgaaca aactgcaatt tcatctgatg ctggatgaat
     1021 ttttctaata attaattgaa ctacttttcc gctgcataac cctgcttcgg ggtcattata
     1081 gcgatttttt cggtatatcc atcctttttc gcacgatata caggattttg ccaaagggtt
     1141 cgtgtagact ttccttggtg tatccaacgg cgtcagccgg gcaggatagg tgaagtaggc
     1201 ccacccgcga gcgggtgttc cttcttcact gtcccttatt cgcacctggc ggtgctcaac
     1261 gggaatcctg ctctgcgagg ctggccgtag gccggccgcg atgcaggtgg ctgctgaacc
     1321 cccagccgga actgacccca caaggcccta gcgtttgcaa tgcaccaggt catcattgac
     1381 ccaggcgtgt tccaccaggc cgctgcctcg caactcttcg caggcttcgc cgacctgctc
     1441 gcgccacttc ttcacgcggg tggaatccga tccgcacatg aggcggaagg tttccagctt
     1501 gagcgggtac ggctcccggt gcgagctgaa atagtcgaac atccgtcggg ccgtcggcga
     1561 cagcttgcgg tacttctccc atatgaattt cgtgtagtgg tcgccagcaa acagcacgac
     1621 gatttcctcg tcgatcagga cctggcaacg ggacgttttc ttgccacggt ccaggacgcg
     1681 gaagcggtgc agcagcgaca ccgattccag gtgcccaacg cggtcggacg tgaagcccat
     1741 cgccgtcgcc tgtaggcgcg acaggcattc ctcggccttc gtgtaatacc ggccattgat
     1801 cgaccagccc aggtcctggc aaagctcgta gaacgtgaag gtgatcggct cgccgatagg
     1861 ggtgcgcttc gcgtactcca acacctgctg ccacaccagt tcgtcatcgt cggcccgcag
     1921 ctcgacgccg gtgtaggtga tcttcacgtc cttgttgacg tggaaaatga ccttgttttg
     1981 cagcgcctcg cgcgggattt tcttgttgcg cgtggtgaac agggcagagc gggccgtgtc
     2041 gtttggcatc gctcgcatcg tgtccggcca cggcgcaata tcgaacaagg aaagctgcat
     2101 ttccttgatc tgctgcttcg tgtgtttcag caacgcggcc tgcttggctt cgctgacctg
     2161 ttttgccagg tcctcgccgg cggtttttcg cttcttggtc gtcatagttc ctcgcgtgtc
     2221 gatggtcatc gacttcgcca aacctgccgc ctcctgttcg agccgacgcg aacgctccac
     2281 ggcggccgat ggcgcgggca gggcaggggg agccagttgc acgctgtcgc gctcgatctt
     2341 ggccgtagct tgctggacta tcgagccgac ggactggaag gtttcgcggg gcgcacgcat
     2401 gacggtgcgg cttgcgatgg tttcggcatc ctcggcggaa aaccccgcgt cgatcagttc
     2461 ttgcctgtat gccttccggt caaacgtccg attcattcac cctccttgcg ggattgcccc
     2521 ggaattaatt ccccggatcg atccgtcgat cttgatcccc tgcgccatca gatccttggc
     2581 ggcaagaaag ccatccagtt tactttgcag ggcttcccaa ccttaccaga gggcgcccca
     2641 gctggcaatt ccggttcgct tgctgtccat aaaaccgccc agtctagcta tcgccatgta
     2701 agcccactgc aagctacctg ctttctcttt gcgcttgcgt tttcccttgt ccagatagcc
     2761 cagtagctga cattcatccg gggtcagcac cgtttctgcg gactggcttt ctacgtggct
     2821 gccatttttg gggtgaggcc gttcgcggcc gaggggcgca gcccctgggg ggatgggagg
     2881 cccgcgttag cgggccggga gggttcgaga agggggggca ccccccttcg gcgtgcgcgg
     2941 tcacgcgcac agggcgcagc cctggttaaa aacaaggttt ataaatattg gtttaaaagc
     3001 aggttaaaag acaggttagc ggtggccgaa aaacgggcgg aaacccttgc aaatgctgga
     3061 ttttctgcct gtggacagcc cctcaaatgt caataggtgc gcccctcatc tgtcagcact
     3121 ctgcccctca agtgtcaagg atcgcgcccc tcatctgtca gtagtcgcgc ccctcaagtg
     3181 tcaataccgc agggcactta tccccaggct tgtccacatc atctgtggga aactcgcgta
     3241 aaatcaggcg ttttcgccga tttgcgaggc tggccagctc cacgtcgccg gccgaaatcg
     3301 agcctgcccc tcatctgtca acgccgcgcc gggtgagtcg gcccctcaag tgtcaacgtc
     3361 cgcccctcat ctgtcagtga gggccaagtt ttccgcgagg tatccacaac gccggcggcc
     3421 ctacatggct ctgctgtagt gagtgggttg cgctccggca gcggtcctga tcccccgcag
     3481 aaaaaaagga tctcaagaag atcctttgat cttttctaca ttactgcatg agcttgtgga
     3541 agtgtgctga gcataaatga ttctcctagc tgttctttgg gtaagtacgc catcaggacg
     3601 ttgtgagtgg cgcgattttt agcggctgaa atcagccctt gagcctgtcg gcaagtcgcg
     3661 tcatgaggtc catgcgctca tgcaggatcg ccacgaccaa cgcgggttcg cccgcacgcg
     3721 gcaggcaaaa aacgtagtgg tgttcgcagc gggccatccg cagcgcggga aagagttcgc
     3781 tcatgtcctt aaacgggcct tcgccggcgg caagcctggc tatgccctgt tccagcttag
     3841 cgatatagcg gcgcacctgc gccgcgcccc actcccggcg cgtgtagcgg atgatgccgc
     3901 gtagatcggc ttcggcctca gccgtgagga tgtaggccgt caagcgcgat ccccgctgag
     3961 ttcttcatca agaatttcgc cgacgctctt ggtggacacc ttgccggcaa gcccatcgtt
     4021 gatgcggttc cccagcatgg ttttcagttc ctgccatgcc tgatcggcat cagcgtcacc
     4081 ggggaacaga cgttcgaggg cgtattgctt aatggtcttg ccctgcaagg cggccagggc
     4141 tttcaggctc tggtgctgct ggtccgtcat gtcgattgtc aggcggctca ttggataacc
     4201 tccataaaat acacgtaacc acattagcac atatgtgggc gtgaggctac agcgcgaggc
     4261 gcattaaggt cgggaaaatg cgctaggcgc atttaaattg cgtattgctg taatgcgcca
     4321 tgccggctag actaggccca aatgggtata cccaatttga ccaaggggga cgcgatgagg
     4381 gcggccaagc actaccgaca acttctatcc atcgacttca acatcgaggc gctggccttc
     4441 gtgcctggac ccgacggcac acgcggccgg cgcatccacg tcctggggcg cgaggtccgc
     4501 gaccggcccg gcctggtcga gtacctttcg ccggcgttcg gctcgcgggt ggcgctggac
     4561 ggctactgca aggccaattt cgatgcagtg ctgcacctgg cgtaccccga tcatcagcaa
     4621 tggggccacg catgaagcgc cgaagctacg ccatgctgcg cgccgctgcc gcgctggccg
     4681 tcctggtcgt tgcctcgccg gcatgggccg agctgcgcgg cgaggtcgtg cgcatcatcg
     4741 acggcgacac catcgacgtg ctggtagaca agcagccggt gcgcgtgcgc ctggtggaca
     4801 ttgacgcgcc ggaaaagcgg caagccttcg gcgaacgtgc gcgccaggcg ctggccggca
     4861 tggtgttccg ccggcacgtc ctggtcgacg agaaggacac cgaccgttac ggccgcacgc
     4921 tgggcaccgt ctgggtcaac atggagctgg ccagccggcc gccgcagccg cgcaacgtca
     4981 acgccgcgat ggttcaccag ggcatggcgt gggcctatcg cttccacggc cgcgcggccg
     5041 accctgaaat gctgcggctc gaacaggagg cgcgaggcaa gcgcgtcggc ctctggtccg
     5101 atccgcacgc cgtcgagccg tggaaatggc gacgcgagag caacaaccgg agggacgaag
     5161 gttgaaggtc gcccgcatct acctgcgcgc cagtacggac gagcagaatc ttgaacgcca
     5221 ggagagcctt gtagcggcca cgcgggccgc cgggtactac gtcgccggca tctaccgcga
     5281 gaaggcgtcc ggcgcacgcg ccgaccggcc cgagctgctg cgcatgatcg cggacctgca
     5341 acctggtgaa gtcgtcgttg cggagaagat cgaccgcatc agccgcttgc cgttggccga
     5401 ggccgagcgc ctggttgcgt cgatccgggc caaaggggcc aagctggccg tgcctggcgt
     5461 ggtggacctg tcggagctgg ccgccgaggc gaacggagtg gcgaaaatcg ttctggaatc
     5521 cgtccaggac atgcttttga agctcgcctt gcagatggcc cgcgacgact acgaggatcg
     5581 gcgcgagcgt caacgtcagg gtgtccagtt ggcgaaggcc gccggccgct acaccggccg
     5641 caaacgtgac gccggcatgc acgaccgcat catcacgctt cgctccggcg gatcgagcat
     5701 tgccaagacg gccaagctgg tcggatgcag cccgagccag gtcaaacgag tgtgggcggc
     5761 ctggaacgcg cagcagcaaa aataaagccg ggcagtgccc ggcttttctc accttttcgc
     5821 gtcccgcagg gccgctgcga gcgccctacc tagatcctcg ctttccccct cggtgtagtc
     5881 cggccagggc acgaagggcg cggatgcgaa cctgttgagc aggtcagatc tagggcggcg
     5941 gatttgtcct actcaggaga gcgttcaccg acaaacaaca gataaaacga aaggcccagt
     6001 ctttcgactg agcctttcgt tttatttgat gcctgccgaa ttcggatccg gagctcgaca
     6061 cgacattgtc gtcacctttg tcgggtccgc gacaagcttt ttgttcctcg atcccgtatg
     6121 ttttcgccta aatatctgaa acagcagcaa attatttttc gttagctcaa tcggcccact
     6181 tggcacgagt cttgaaattt attgcgaggc ggcggagctg ccggccgcat ccgtgcggca
     6241 taaccacggt tgtgaacaaa tgaaggaagg ccaaatgcgt aaaggcgaag agctgttcac
     6301 tggtgtcgtc cctattctgg tggaactgga tggtgatgtc aacggtcata agttttccgt
     6361 gcgtggcgag ggtgaaggtg acgcaactaa tggtaaactg acgctgaagt tcatctgtac
     6421 tactggtaaa ctgccggtac cttggccgac tctggtaacg acgctgactt atggtgttca
     6481 gtgctttgct cgttatccgg accatatgaa gcagcatgac ttcttcaagt ccgccatgcc
     6541 ggaaggctat gtgcaggaac gcacgatttc ctttaaggat gacggcacgt acaaaacgcg
     6601 tgcggaagtg aaatttgaag gcgataccct ggtaaaccgc attgagctga aaggcattga
     6661 ctttaaagaa gatggcaata tcctgggcca taagctggaa tacaatttta acagccacaa
     6721 tgtttacatc accgccgata aacaaaaaaa tggcattaaa gcgaatttta aaattcgcca
     6781 caacgttgag gatggcagcg tgcagctggc tgatcactac cagcaaaaca ctccaatcgg
     6841 tgatggtcct gttctgctgc cagacaatca ctatctgagc acgcaaagcg ttctgtctaa
     6901 agatccgaac gagaaacgcg atcatatggt tctgctggag ttcgtaaccg cagcgggcat
     6961 cacgcatggt atggatgaac tgtacaaatg agcttaattg tgtcggacgt tttacaacgt
     7021 cgtgactggg
//
